Addgene plasmid #123866: MTK6_012
Purpose: Encodes the inverted attB BxBI transposon recognition site cassette as a type 6 part to be used in the MTK system
Depositing lab: Hana El-Samad. Depositing organization: University of California, San Francisco (UCSF). Publication: A Toolkit for Rapid Modular Construction of Biological Circuits in Mammalian Cells. Fonseca JP, Bonny AR, Kumar GR, Ng AH, Town J, Wu QC, Aslankoohi E, Chen SY, Dods G, Harrigan P, Osimiri LC, Kistler AL, El-Samad H. ACS Synth Biol. 2019 Nov 15;8(11):2593-2606. doi: 10.1021/acssynbio.9b00322. Epub 2019 Nov 5. PubMed 31686495.
Backbone
  Vector backbone: MTK0_027
  Vector type: Mammalian Expression
Growth in bacteria
  Bacterial resistance: Chloramphenicol, 25 μg/mL
  Growth temperature: 37°C
  Growth strain: DH5alpha
  Copy number: Unknown
Gene/Insert
  Gene/Insert name: attB (BxBI) inverted
  Species: Synthetic
  Cloning method: Restriction Enzyme; 5′ cloning site unknown (unknown if destroyed); 3′ cloning site unknown (unknown if destroyed)
Terms and licenses: Academic/Nonprofit Terms; Industry Terms: Not Available to Industry
Depositor comments: Type 6 parts can be components of the destination backbone such as resistance cassette, nuclear marker, integrase recognition sites in the MTK Please visit https://www.biorxiv.org/content/10.1101/506188v2 for BioRxiv preprint
How to cite: MTK6_012 was a gift from Hana El-Samad (Addgene plasmid # 123866 ; http://n2t.net/addgene:123866 ; RRID:Addgene_123866)
