[The description below was written by a language model from this plasmid's Addgene catalogue record and pLannotate feature annotations shown in this document.]
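Description:
MTK6_012 is a small part plasmid (about 1.7 kb) from the Mammalian Toolkit (MTK), a modular hierarchical cloning system for assembling genetic circuits for mammalian cells. It is built on the MTK0_027 part-entry backbone and, although catalogued under mammalian expression, it is itself a storage vector for a single DNA part and not a functional expression construct. The annotated features are all bacterial maintenance elements: a high-copy ColE1/pUC-type origin of replication and a chloramphenicol acetyltransferase (cat) gene driven by its native promoter and followed by a minimal lambda t0 terminator. Together these allow propagation in E. coli under chloramphenicol selection. No mammalian promoter, coding sequence or polyadenylation signal is annotated.

The payload is a synthetic attB recognition site for the Bxb1 (BxBI) integrase, supplied in inverted orientation and formatted as a type 6 part. The automated feature table does not annotate this site, so its exact position and flanking cloning sites cannot be stated from the record. It presumably lies in the short unannotated region outside the origin and resistance cassette. The record calls it a transposon recognition site, but Bxb1 is generally known as a serine integrase that catalyses unidirectional recombination between attB and attP sites.

In the MTK scheme, type 6 positions hold components of the destination backbone, such as resistance cassettes, nuclear markers or integrase recognition sites. This part is therefore meant to be combined with other toolkit parts to build destination vectors carrying an attB site. Such vectors would support integrase-mediated insertion of assembled circuits into a compatible site, with the inverted version offering the opposite site orientation.
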