Features (pLannotate 1.2.2; 4 found; start..end, strand, type, name):
     98..686     +  rep_origin     ori: high-copy-number ColE1/pMB1/pBR322/pUC origin of replication
    864..898     -  terminator     lambda t0 terminator: minimal transcription terminator from phage lambda (Scholtissek and Grosse, 1987)
    972..1628    -  CDS            cat: CAT_ECOLX - Experimental evidence at protein level: Swiss-Prot protein existence level 1. This enzyme is an effector of chloramphenicol resistance in bacteria. From Escherichia coli. This protein is used as a marker in many commonly used cloning vectors, such as pACYC184.
   1629..14      -  promoter       cat promoter (across the origin): promoter of the E. coli cat gene encoding chloramphenicol acetyltransferase
>Addgene plasmid #123866 | MTK6_012 | addgene full sequence | sequence record 249817 | Addgene NGS Result
ACCTCTTACGTGCCCGATCAATCATGACCAAAATCCCTTAACGTGAGTTTTCGTTCCACTGAGCGTCAGA
CCCCGTAGAAAAGATCAAAGGATCTTCTTGAGATCCTTTTTTTCTGCGCGTAATCTGCTGCTTGCAAACA
AAAAAACCACCGCTACCAGCGGTGGTTTGTTTGCCGGATCAAGAGCTACCAACTCTTTTTCCGAAGGTAA
CTGGCTTCAGCAGAGCGCAGATACCAAATACTGTTCTTCTAGTGTAGCCGTAGTTAGGCCACCACTTCAA
GAACTCTGTAGCACCGCCTACATACCTCGCTCTGCTAATCCTGTTACCAGTGGCTGCTGCCAGTGGCGAT
AAGTCGTGTCTTACCGGGTTGGACTCAAGACGATAGTTACCGGATAAGGCGCAGCGGTCGGGCTGAACGG
GGGGTTCGTGCACACAGCCCAGCTTGGAGCGAACGACCTACACCGAACTGAGATACCTACAGCGTGAGCT
ATGAGAAAGCGCCACGCTTCCCGAAGGGAGAAAGGCGGACAGGTATCCGGTAAGCGGCAGGGTCGGAACA
GGAGAGCGCACGAGGGAGCTTCCAGGGGGAAACGCCTGGTATCTTTATAGTCCTGTCGGGTTTCGCCACC
TCTGACTTGAGCGTCGATTTTTGTGATGCTCGTCAGGGGGGCGGAGCCTATGGAAAAACGCCAGCAACGC
GGCCTTTTTACGGTTCCTGGCCTTTTGCTGGCCTTTTGCTCACATGTTCTTTCCTGCGTTATCCCCTGAT
TCTGTGGATAACCGTAGTCGGTCTCATACACCGGATGATCCTGACGACGGAGACCGCCGTCGTCGACAAG
CCGGCCGAGTTGAGACCAGACCAATAAAAAACGCCCGGCGGCAACCGAGCGTTCTGAACAAATCCAGATG
GAGTTCTGAGGTCATTACTGGATCTATCAACAGGAGTCCAAGCGAGCTCGATATCAAATTACGCCCCGCC
CTGCCACTCATCGCAGTACTGTTGTAATTCATTAAGCATTCTGCCGACATGGAAGCCATCACAAACGGCA
TGATGAACCTGAATCGCCAGCGGCATCAGCACCTTGTCGCCTTGCGTATAATATTTGCCCATGGTGAAAA
CGGGGGCGAAGAAGTTGTCCATATTGGCCACGTTTAAATCAAAACTGGTGAAACTCACCCAGGGATTGGC
TGAAACGAAAAACATATTCTCAATAAACCCTTTAGGGAAATAGGCCAGGTTTTCACCGTAACACGCCACA
TCTTGCGAATATATGTGTAGAAACTGCCGGAAATCGTCGTGGTATTCACTCCAGAGCGATGAAAACGTTT
CAGTTTGCTCATGGAAAACGGTGTAACAAGGGTGAACACTATCCCATATCACCAGCTCACCGTCTTTCAT
TGCCATACGAAATTCCGGATGAGCATTCATCAGGCGGGCAAGAATGTGAATAAAGGCCGGATAAAACTTG
TGCTTATTTTTCTTTACGGTCTTTAAAAAGGCCGTAATATCCAGCTGAACGGTCTGGTTATAGGTACATT
GAGCAACTGACTGAAATGCCTCAAAATGTTCTTTACGATGCCATTGGGATATATCAACGGTGGTATATCC
AGTGATTTTTTTCTCCATTTTAGCTTCCTTAGCTCCTGAAAATCTCGATAACTCAAAAAATACGCCCGGT
AGTGATCTTATTTCATTATGGTGAAAGTTGGA
